>Addgene plasmid #200946 | VEGF120TAG | addgene full sequence | sequence record 396320 | Addgene NGS Result
GAGACAGAGACAGATCCATTCGATTAGTGAACGGATCTCGACGGTATCGATCACGAGACTAGCCTCGAGC
GGCCGCCCCCTTCACCGAGGGCCTATTTCCCATGATTCCTTCATATTTGCATATACGATACAAGGCTGTT
AGAGAGATAATTGGAATTAATTTGACTGTAAACACAAAGATATTAGTACAAAATACGTGACGTAGAAAGT
AATAATTTCTTGGGTAGTTTGCAGTTTTAAAATTATGTTTTAAAATGGACTATCAGGCTCCGGTGCCCGT
CAGTGGGCAGAGCGCACATCGCCCACAGTCCCCGAGAAGTTGGGGGGAGGGGTCGGCAATTGAACCGGTG
CCTAGAGAAGGTGGCGCGGGGTAAACTGGGAAAGTGATGTCGTGTACTGGCTCCGCCTTTTTCCCGAGGG
TGGGGGAGAACCGTATATAAGTGCAGTAGTCGCCGTGAACGTTCTTTTTCGCAACGGGTTTGCCGCCAGA
ACACAGGTAAGTGCCGTGTGTGGTTCCCGCGGGCCTGGCCTCTTTACGGGTTATGGCCCTTGCGTGCCTT
GAATTACTTCCACCTGGCTGCAGTACGTGATTCTTGATCCCGAGCTTCGGGTTGGAAGTGGGTGGGAGAG
TTCGAGGCCTTGCGCTTAAGGAGCCCCTTCGCCTCGTGCTTGAGTTGAGGCCTGGCCTGGGCGCTGGGGC
CGCCGCGTGCGAATCTGGTGGCACCTTCGCGCCTGTCTCGCTGCTTTCGATAAGTCTCTAGCCATTTAAA
ATTTTTGATGACCTGCTGCGACGCTTTTTTTCTGGCAAGATAGTCTTGTAAATGCGGGCCAAGATCTGCA
CACTGGTATTTCGGTTTTTGGGGCCGCGGGCGGCGACGGGGCCCGTGCGTCCCAGCGCACATGTTCGGCG
AGGCGGGGCCTGCGAGCGCGGCCACCGAGAATCGGACGGGGGTAGTCTCAAGCTGGCCGGCCTGCTCTGG
TGCCTGGTCTCGCGCCGCCGTGTATCGCCCCGCCCTGGGCGGCAAGGCTGGCCCGGTCGGCACCAGTTGC
GTGAGCGGAAAGATGGCCGCTTCCCGGCCCTGCTGCAGGGAGCTCAAAATGGAGGACGCGGCGCTCGGGA
GAGCGGGCGGGTGAGTCACCCACACAAAGGAAAAGGGCCTTTCCGTCCTCAGCCGTCGCTTCATGTGACT
CCACGGAGTACCGGGCGCCGTCCAGGCACCTCGATTAGTTCTCGAGCTTTTGGAGTACGTCGTCTTTAGG
TTGGGGGGAGGGGTTTTATGCGATGGAGTTTCCCCACACTGAGTGGGTGGAGACTGAAGTTAGGCCAGCT
TGGCACTTGATGTAATTCTCCTTGGAATTTGCCCTTTTTGAGTTTGGATCTTGGTTCATTCTCAAGCCTC
AGACAGTGGTTCAAAGTTTTTTTCTTCCATTTCAGGTGTCGTGAGGAATTAGCTTGGTACTAATACGACT
CACTATAGGGAGACCCAAGCTGGCTAGCATGAACTTTCTGCTCTCTTGGGTGCACTGGACCCTGGCTTTA
CTGCTGTACCTCCACCATGCCAAGTGGTCCCAGGCTGCACCCACGACAGAAGGAGAGTAGCAGAAGTCCC
ATGAAGTGATCAAGTTCATGGATGTCTACCAGCGAAGCTACTGCCGTCCGATTGAGACCCTGGTGGACAT
CTTCCAGGAGTACCCCGACGAGATAGAGTACATCTTCAAGCCGTCCTGTGTGCCGCTGATGCGCTGTGCA
GGCTGCTGTAACGATGAAGCCCTGGAGTGCGTGCCCACGTCAGAGAGCAACATCACCATGCAGATCATGC
GGATCAAACCTCACCAAAGCCAGCACATAGGAGAGATGAGCTTCCTACAGCACAGCAGATGTGAATGCAG
ACCAAAGAAAGACAGAACAAAGCCAGAAAAATGTGACAAGCCAAGGCGGCATCATCATCATCATCATTAA
CGATATCAAGCTTATCGATAATCAACCTCTGGATTACAAAATTTGTGAAAGATTGACTGGTATTCTTAAC
TATGTTGCTCCTTTTACGCTATGTGGATACGCTGCTTTAATGCCTTTGTATCATGCTATTGCTTCCCGTA
TGGCTTTCATTTTCTCCTCCTTGTATAAATCCTGGTTGCTGTCTCTTTATGAGGAGTTGTGGCCCGTTGT
CAGGCAACGTGGCGTGGTGTGCACTGTGTTTGCTGACGCAACCCCCACTGGTTGGGGCATTGCCACCACC
TGTCAGCTCCTTTCCGGGACTTTCGCTTTCCCCCTCCCTATTGCCACGGCGGAACTCATCGCCGCCTGCC
TTGCCCGCTGCTGGACAGGGGCTCGGCTGTTGGGCACTGACAATTCCGTGGTGTTGTCGGGGAAATCATC
GTCCTTTCCTTGGCTGCTCGCCTATGTTGCCACCTGGATTCTGCGCGGGACGTCCTTCTGCTACGTCCCT
TCGGCCCTCAATCCAGCGGACCTTCCTTCCCGCGGCCTGCTGCCGGCTCTGCGGCCTCTTCCGCGTCTTC
GCCTTCGCCCTCAGACGAGTCGGATCTCCCTTTGGGCCGCCTCCCCGCATCGATACCGAGCGCTGCTCGA
GAGATCTCGACTGTGCCTTCTAGTTGCCAGCCATCTGTTGTTTGCCCCTCCCCCGTGCCTTCCTTGACCC
TGGAAGGTGCCACTCCCACTGTCCTTTCCTAATAAAATGAGGAAATTGCATCGCATTGTCTGAGTAGGTG
TCATTCTATTCTGGGGGGTGGGGTGGGGCAGGACAGCAAGGGGGAGGATTGGGAAGACAATAGCAGGCAT
GCTGGGGATGCGGTGGGCTCTATGGGAATTCTCGACCTCGAGACAAATGGCAGTATTCATCCACAATTTT
AAAAGAAAAGGGGGGATTGGGGGGTACAGTGCAGGGGAAAGAATAGTAGACATAATAGCAACAGACATAC
AAACTAAAGAATTACAAAAACAAATTACAAAAATTCAAAATTTTCGGGTTTATTACAGGGACAGCAGAGA
TCCACTTTGGCCGCGGCTCGAGGGGGTTGGGGTTGCGCCTTTTCCAAGGCAGCCCTGGGTTTGCGCAGGG
ACGCGGCTGCTCTGGGCGTGGTTCCGGGAAACGCAGCGGCGCCGACCCTGGGTCTCGCACATTCTTCACG
TCCGTTCGCAGCGTCACCCGGATCTTCGCCGCTACCCTTGTGGGCCCCCCGGCGACGCTTCCTGCTCCGC
CCCTAAGTCGGGAAGGTTCCTTGCGGTTCGCGGCGTGCCGGACGTGACAAACGGAAGCCGCACGTCTCAC
TAGTACCCTCGCAGACGGACAGCGCCAGGGAGCAATGGCAGCGCGCCGACCGCGATGGGCTGTGGCCAAT
AGCGGCTGCTCAGCAGGGCGCGCCGAGAGCAGCGGCCGGGAAGGGGCGGTGCGGGAGGCGGGGTGTGGGG
CGGTAGTGTGGGCCCTGTTCCTGCCCGCGCGGTGTTCCGCATTCTGCAAGCCTCCGGAGCGCACGTCGGC
AGTCGGCTCCCTCGTTGACCGAATCACCGACCTCTCTCCCCAGGGGGATCCACCGGAGCTTACCATGACC
GAGTACAAGCCCACGGTGCGCCTCGCCACCCGCGACGACGTCCCCAGGGCCGTACGCACCCTCGCCGCCG
CGTTCGCCGACTACCCCGCCACGCGCCACACCGTCGATCCGGACCGCCACATCGAGCGGGTCACCGAGCT
GCAAGAACTCTTCCTCACGCGCGTCGGGCTCGACATCGGCAAGGTGTGGGTCGCGGACGACGGCGCCGCG
GTGGCGGTCTGGACCACGCCGGAGAGCGTCGAAGCGGGGGCGGTGTTCGCCGAGATCGGCCCGCGCATGG
CCGAGTTGAGCGGTTCCCGGCTGGCCGCGCAGCAACAGATGGAAGGCCTCCTGGCGCCGCACCGGCCCAA
GGAGCCCGCGTGGTTCCTGGCCACCGTCGGCGTCTCGCCCGACCACCAGGGCAAGGGTCTGGGCAGCGCC
GTCGTGCTCCCCGGAGTGGAGGCGGCCGAGCGCGCCGGGGTGCCCGCCTTCCTGGAGACCTCCGCGCCCC
GCAACCTCCCCTTCTACGAGCGGCTCGGCTTCACCGTCACCGCCGACGTCGAGGTGCCCGAAGGACCGCG
CACCTGGTGCATGACCCGCAAGCCCGGTGCCTGACGCCCGCCCCACGACCCGCAGCGCCCGACCGAAAGG
AGCGCACGACCCCATGCATCGGTACCTTTAAGACCAATGACTTACAAGGCAGCTGTAGATCTTAGCCACT
TTTTAAAAGAAAAGGGGGGACTGGAAGGGCTAATTCACTCCCAACGAAGACAAGATCTGCTTTTTGCTTG
TACTGGGTCTCTCTGGTTAGACCAGATCTGAGCCTGGGAGCTCTCTGGCTAACTAGGGAACCCACTGCTT
AAGCCTCAATAAAGCTTGCCTTGAGTGCTTCAAGTAGTGTGTGCCCGTCTGTTGTGTGACTCTGGTAACT
AGAGATCCCTCAGACCCTTTTAGTCAGTGTGGAAAATCTCTAGCAGTAGTAGTTCATGTCATCTTATTAT
TCAGTATTTATAACTTGCAAAGAAATGAATATCAGAGAGTGAGAGGAACTTGTTTATTGCAGCTTATAAT
GGTTACAAATAAAGCAATAGCATCACAAATTTCACAAATAAAGCATTTTTTTCACTGCATTCTAGTTGTG
GTTTGTCCAAACTCATCAATGTATCTTATCATGTCTGGCTCTAGCTATCCCGCCCCTAACTCCGCCCATC
CCGCCCCTAACTCCGCCCAGTTCCGCCCATTCTCCGCCCCATGGCTGACTAATTTTTTTTATTTATGCAG
AGGCCGAGGCCGCCTCGGCCTCTGAGCTATTCCAGAAGTAGTGAGGAGGCTTTTTTGGAGGCCTAGGGAC
GTACCCAATTCGCCCTATAGTGAGTCGTATTACGCGCGCTCACTGGCCGTCGTTTTACAACGTCGTGACT
GGGAAAACCCTGGCGTTACCCAACTTAATCGCCTTGCAGCACATCCCCCTTTCGCCAGCTGGCGTAATAG
CGAAGAGGCCCGCACCGATCGCCCTTCCCAACAGTTGCGCAGCCTGAATGGCGAATGGG
[124 nt withheld, positions 5100-5223]
C
[91 nt withheld, positions 5225-5315]
A
[49 nt withheld, positions 5317-5365]
CCTTTGACGTTGGAGTCCACGTTCTTT
[37 nt withheld, positions 5393-5429]
ACCCTATCTCGGTCTATTCTTTTGATTTATAAGGGATTTTGCCGATTTCGGCCTATTGGTTAAAAAATGA
GCTGATTTAACAAAAATTTAACGCGAATTTTAACAAAATATTAACGCTTACAATTTAGGTGGCACTTTTC
GGGGAAATGTGCGCGGAACCCCTATTTGTTTATTTTTCTAAATACATTCAAATATGTATCCGCTCATGAG
ACAATAACCCTGATAAATGCTTCAATAATATTGAAAAAGGAAGAGTATGAGTATTCAACATTTCCGTGTC
GCCCTTATTCCCTTTTTTGCGGCATTTTGCCTTCCTGTTTTTGCTCACCCAGAAACGCTGGTGAAAGTAA
AAGATGCTGAAGATCAGTTGGGTGCACGAGTGGGTTACATCGAACTGGATCTCAACAGCGGTAAGATCCT
TGAGAGTTTTCGCCCCGAAGAACGTTTTCCAATGATGAGCACTTTTAAAGTTCTGCTATGTGGCGCGGTA
TTATCCCGTATTGACGCCGGGCAAGAGCAACTCGGTCGCCGCATACACTATTCTCAGAATGACTTGGTTG
AGTACTCACCAGTCACAGAAAAGCATCTTACGGATGGCATGACAGTAAGAGAATTATGCAGTGCTGCCAT
AACCATGAGTGATAACACTGCGGCCAACTTACTTCTGACAACGATCGGAGGACCGAAGGAGCTAACCGCT
TTTTTGCACAACATGGGGGATCATGTAACTCGCCTTGATCGTTGGGAACCGGAGCTGAATGAAGCCATAC
CAAACGACGAGCGTGACACCACGATGCCTGTAGCAATGGCAACAACGTTGCGCAAACTATTAACTGGCGA
ACTACTTACTCTAGCTTCCCGGCAACAATTAATAGACTGGATGGAGGCGGATAAAGTTGCAGGACCACTT
CTGCGCTCGGCCCTTCCGGCTGGCTGGTTTATTGCTGATAAATCTGGAGCCGGTGAGCGTGGGTCTCGCG
GTATCATTGCAGCACTGGGGCCAGATGGTAAGCCCTCCCGTATCGTAGTTATCTACACGACGGGGAGTCA
GGCAACTATGGATGAACGAAATAGACAGATCGCTGAGATAGGTGCCTCACTGATTAAGCATTGGTAACTG
TCAGACCAAGTTTACTCATATATACTTTAGATTGATTTAAAACTTCATTTTTAATTTAAAAGGATCTAGG
TGAAGATCCTTTTTGATAATCTCATGACCAAAATCCCTTAACGTGAGTTTTCGTTCCACTGAGCGTCAGA
CCCCGTAGAAAAGATCAAAGGATCTTCTTGAGATCCTTTTTTTCTGCGCGTAATCTGCTGCTTGCAAACA
AAAAAACCACCGCTACCAGCGGTGGTTTGTTTGCCGGATCAAGAGCTACCAACTCTTTTTCCGAAGGTAA
CTGGCTTCAGCAGAGCGCAGATACCAAATACTGTTCTTCTAGTGTAGCCGTAGTTAGGCCACCACTTCAA
GAACTCTGTAGCACCGCCTACATACCTCGCTCTGCTAATCCTGTTACCAGTGGCTGCTGCCAGTGGCGAT
AAGTCGTGTCTTACCGGGTTGGACTCAAGACGATAGTTACCGGATAAGGCGCAGCGGTCGGGCTGAACGG
GGGGTTCGTGCACACAGCCCAGCTTGGAGCGAACGACCTACACCGAACTGAGATACCTACAGCGTGAGCT
ATGAGAAAGCGCCACGCTTCCCGAAGGGAGAAAGGCGGACAGGTATCCGGTAAGCGGCAGGGTCGGAACA
GGAGAGCGCACGAGGGAGCTTCCAGGGGGAAACGCCTGGTATCTTTATAGTCCTGTCGGGTTTCGCCACC
TCTGACTTGAGCGTCGATTTTTGTGATGCTCGTCAGGGGGGCGGAGCCTATGGAAAAACGCCAGCAACGC
GGCCTTTTTACGGTTCCTGGCCTTTTGCTGGCCTTTTGCTCACATGTTCTTTCCTGCGTTATCCCCTGAT
TCTGTGGATAACCGTATTACCGCCTTTGAGTGAGCTGATACCGCTCGCCGCAGCCGAACGACCGAGCGCA
GCGAGTCAGTGAGCGAGGAAGCGGAAGAGCGCCCAATACGCAAACCGCCTCTCCCCGCGCGTTGGCCGAT
TCATTAATGCAGCTGGCACGACAGGTTTCCCGACTGGAAAGCGGGCAGTGAGCGCAACGCAATTAATGTG
AGTTAGCTCACTCATTAGGCACCCCAGGCTTTACACTTTATGCTTCCGGCTCGTATGTTGTGTGGAATTG
TGAGCGGATAACAATTTCACACAGGAAACAGCTATGACCATGATTACGCCAAGCGCGCAATTAACCCTCA
CTAAAGGGAACAAAAGCTGGAGCTGCAAGCTTAATGTAGTCTTATGCAATACTCTTGTAGTCTTGCAACA
TGGTAACGATGAGTTAGCAACATGCCTTACAAGGAGAGAAAAAGCACCGTGCATGCCGATTGGTGGAAGT
AAGGTGGTACGATCGTGCCTTATTAGGAAGGCAACAGACGGGTCTGACATGGATTGGACGAACCACTGAA
TTGCCGCATTGCAGAGATATTGTATTTAAGTGCCTAGCTCGATACATAAACGGGTCTCTCTGGTTAGACC
AGATCTGAGCCTGGGAGCTCTCTGGCTAACTAGGGAACCCACTGCTTAAGCCTCAATAAAGCTTGCCTTG
AGTGCTTCAAGTAGTGTGTGCCCGTCTGTTGTGTGACTCTGGTAACTAGAGATCCCTCAGACCCTTTTAG
TCAGTGTGGAAAATCTCTAGCAGTGGCGCCCGAACAGGGACTTGAAAGCGAAAGGGAAACCAGAGGAGCT
CTCTCGACGCAGGACTCGGCTTGCTGAAGCGCGCACGGCAAGAGGCGAGGGGCGGCGACTGGTGAGTACG
CCAAAAATTTTGACTAGCGGAGGCTAGAAGGAGAGAGATGGGTGCGAGAGCGTCAGTATTAAGCGGGGGA
GAATTAGATCGCGATGGGAAAAAATTCGGTTAAGGCCAGGGGGAAAGAAAAAATATAAATTAAAACATAT
AGTATGGGCAAGCAGGGAGCTAGAACGATTCGCAGTTAATCCTGGCCTGTTAGAAACATCAGAAGGCTGT
AGACAAATACTGGGACAGCTACAACCATCCCTTCAGACAGGATCAGAAGAACTTAGATCATTATATAATA
CAGTAGCAACCCTCTATTGTGTGCATCAAAGGATAGAGATAAAAGACACCAAGGAAGCTTTAGACAAGAT
AGAGGAAGAGCAAAACAAAAGTAAGACCACCGCACAGCAAGCGGCCGCTGATCTTCAGACCTGGAGGAGG
AGATATGAGGGACAATTGGAGAAGTGAATTATATAAATATAAAGTAGTAAAAATTGAACCATTAGGAGTA
GCACCCACCAAGGCAAAGAGAAGAGTGGTGCAGAGAGAAAAAAGAGCAGTGGGAATAGGAGCTTTGTTCC
TTGGGTTCTTGGGAGCAGCAGGAAGCACTATGGGCGCAGCGTCAATGACGCTGACGGTACAGGCCAGACA
ATTATTGTCTGGTATAGTGCAGCAGCAGAACAATTTGCTGAGGGCTATTGAGGCGCAACAGCATCTGTTG
CAACTCACAGTCTGGGGCATCAAGCAGCTCCAGGCAAGAATCCTGGCTGTGGAAAGATACCTAAAGGATC
AACAGCTCCTGGGGATTTGGGGTTGCTCTGGAAAACTCATTTGCACCACTGCTGTGCCTTGGAATGCTAG
TTGGAGTAATAAATCTCTGGAACAGATTTGGAATCACACGACCTGGATGGAGTGGGACAGAGAAATTAAC
AATTACACAAGCTTAATACACTCCTTAATTGAAGAATCGCAAAACCAGCAAGAAAAGAATGAACAAGAAT
TATTGGAATTAGATAAATGGGCAAGTTTGTGGAATTGGTTTAACATAACAAATTGGCTGTGGTATATAAA
ATTATTCATAATGATAGTAGGAGGCTTGGTAGGTTTAAGAATAGTTTTTGCTGTACTTTCTATAGTGAAT
AGAGTTAGGCAGGGATATTCACCATTATCGTTTCAGACCCACCTCCCAACCCCGAGGGGACCCGACAGGC
CCGAAGGAATAGAAGAAGAAGGTGGAGAGA
Features (pLannotate 1.2.2; 34 found; start..end, strand, type, name):
     87..265     +  promoter       U6 promoter (fragment): RNA polymerase III promoter for human U6 snRNA
    285..496     +  promoter       EF-1α core promoter: core promoter for human elongation factor EF-1α
    497..606     +  intron         EF-1α intron A (fragment): intron upstream of the start codon of human EF-1α
   1232..1435    +  intron         EF-1α intron A: truncated intron upstream of the start codon of human EF-1α
   1461..1479    +  promoter       T7 promoter: promoter for bacteriophage T7 RNA polymerase
   1499..1921    +  CDS            Vegfa (fragment): VEGFA_MOUSE - Also known as Vegf. Experimental evidence at protein level: Swiss-Prot protein existence level 1. Growth factor active in angiogenesis, vasculogenesis and endothelial cell growth. Induces endothelial cell proliferation, promotes cell migration, inhibits apoptosis and induces permeabilization of blood vessels. Binds to the FLT1/VEGFR1 and KDR/VEGFR2 receptors, heparan sulfate and heparin. May play a role in increasing vascular permeability during lactation, when increased transport of molecules from the blood is required for efficient milk protein synthesis (By similarity). Bindin
   1939..1957    +  CDS            capTEV™ (fragment): composite tag for in vivo biotinylation, TEV protease cleavage, and 6xHis tagging
   1961..1980    +  misc_feature   MCS (fragment): pBluescript multiple cloning site
   1980..2568    +  misc_feature   WPRE: woodchuck hepatitis virus posttranscriptional regulatory element
   2601..2825    +  polyA_signal   bGH poly(A) signal: bovine growth hormone polyadenylation signal
   2867..2984    +  misc_feature   cPPT/CTS: central polypurine tract and central termination sequence of HIV-1
   3033..3543    +  promoter       hPGK promoter: human phosphoglycerate kinase 1 promoter
   3565..4164    +  CDS            PuroR: puromycin N-acetyltransferase; pac from Streptomyces alboniger; confers resistance to puromycin
   4207..4290    +  CDS            nef (fragment): NEF_HV1Z2 - Experimental evidence at protein level: Swiss-Prot protein existence level 1. Extracellular Nef protein targets CD4(+) T-lymphocytes for apoptosis by interacting with CXCR4 surface receptors. From Human immunodeficiency virus type 1 group M subtype D (isolate Z2/CDC-Z34) (HIV-1).
   4292..4525    +  LTR            3' LTR (ΔU3): self-inactivating 3' long terminal repeat (LTR) from HIV-1
   4597..4718    +  polyA_signal   SV40 poly(A) signal: SV40 polyadenylation signal
   4758..4893    +  rep_origin     SV40 ori: SV40 origin of replication
   4914..4932    -  promoter       T7 promoter: promoter for bacteriophage T7 RNA polymerase
   4940..5095    +  CDS            lacZα (fragment): LacZα fragment of β-galactosidase; lacZ fragment
   5100..5528    +  rep_origin     f1 ori (sequence partly withheld): f1 bacteriophage origin of replication; arrow indicates direction of (+) strand synthesis
   5581..5685    +  promoter       AmpR promoter: bla
   5686..6546    +  CDS            AmpR: β-lactamase; bla; confers resistance to ampicillin, carbenicillin, and related antibiotics
   6717..7305    +  rep_origin     ori: high-copy-number ColE1/pMB1/pBR322/pUC origin of replication
   7488..7580    +  CDS            lacI (fragment): lac repressor; lacI; The lac repressor binds to the lac operator to inhibit transcription in E. coli. This inhibition can be relieved by adding lactose or isopropyl-β-D-thiogalactopyranoside (IPTG).
   7593..7614    +  protein_bind   CAP binding site: CAP binding activates transcription in the presence of cAMP. E. coli catabolite activator protein
   7629..7659    +  promoter       lac promoter: promoter for the E. coli lac operon
   7667..7683    +  protein_bind   lac operator: The lac repressor binds to the lac operator to inhibit transcription in E. coli. This inhibition can be relieved by adding lactose or isopropyl-β-D-thiogalactopyranoside (IPTG). lac repressor encoded by lacI
   7728..7746    +  promoter       T3 promoter: promoter for bacteriophage T3 RNA polymerase
   7774..8000    +  promoter       RSV promoter: Rous sarcoma virus enhancer/promoter
   8001..8181    +  LTR            5' LTR (truncated): truncated 5' long terminal repeat (LTR) from HIV-1
   8228..8353    +  misc_feature   HIV-1 Ψ: packaging signal of human immunodeficiency virus type 1
   8337..8700    +  CDS            HIV-1 gag (fragment): gag protein from human immunodeficiency virus 1; gag
   8846..9079    +  misc_feature   RRE: The Rev response element (RRE) of HIV-1 allows for Rev-dependent mRNA export from the nucleus to the cytoplasm.
   9456..37      +  CDS            Rev (fragment) (across the origin): human immunodeficiency virus 1 (HIV-1) Rev protein; rev; enhances nuclear export of unspliced and incompletely spliced viral mRNAs
