[The description below was written by a language model from this plasmid's Addgene catalogue record and pLannotate feature annotations shown in this document.]
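Description:
VEGF120TAG is a third-generation-style, self-inactivating lentiviral transfer plasmid built on the pLJM1-EGFP backbone, from which the GFP was removed and replaced with two expression cassettes. It is maintained in E. coli through a high-copy ColE1/pUC origin with ampicillin resistance, and also carries an f1 origin and an SV40 origin. The viral framework consists of an RSV promoter fused to a truncated HIV-1 5' LTR, the Ψ packaging signal with a partial gag sequence, the RRE for Rev-dependent RNA export, a cPPT/CTS, and a ΔU3 3' LTR, so packaging functions must be supplied in trans. A U6 promoter fragment remains upstream of the insert as a backbone remnant.

The main payload is the mouse Vegfa 120-amino-acid isoform, driven by the human EF-1α promoter with its intron A and carrying a C-terminal 6xHis tag. An amber (TAG) stop codon has been introduced about 101 bp downstream of the ATG, so translation terminates early unless the cell also has an amber suppression system that inserts a non-canonical amino acid at that position. Those suppressor components are not annotated on this plasmid and would presumably be provided separately. Full-length, His-tagged VEGF120 is therefore produced only under suppression conditions and carries the non-canonical residue at a defined site. A WPRE follows the coding sequence to enhance transcript expression. The annotation also shows a bGH polyadenylation signal between the LTRs, which is unusual in a lentiviral genome. A separate human PGK promoter drives puromycin N-acetyltransferase for selection of transduced or transfected mammalian cells. The associated work concerns VEGF secretion by neural stem and progenitor cells in the adult hippocampus.
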