Addgene plasmid #200946: VEGF120TAG
Purpose: Encodes recombinant mouse VEGF120 when coupled with amber stop codon suppression by non-canonical amino acid incorporation
Depositing lab: Elizabeth Kirby. Depositing organization: Ohio State University. Publication: Neural stem and progenitor cells support and protect adult hippocampal function via vascular endothelial growth factor secretion. Miller LN, Walters AE, Denninger JK, Hanson MA, Marshall AH, Johantges AC, Hosawi M, Sebring G, Rieskamp JD, Ding T, Rindani R, Chen KS, Goldberg ME, Senthilvelan S, Volk A, Zhao F, Askwith C, Wester JC, Kirby ED. Mol Psychiatry. 2024 Nov 11. doi: 10.1038/s41380-024-02827-8. PubMed 39528687.
Backbone
  Vector backbone: pLJM1-EGFP
  Backbone manufacturer: Addgene
  Backbone size w/o insert (bp): 5600
  Total vector size (bp): 9519
  Modifications to backbone: Inserted EF1a-VEGF120TAG plus hPGK-PuroR, removed GFP
  Vector type: Lentiviral
  Selectable markers: Puromycin
Growth in bacteria
  Bacterial resistance: Ampicillin, 100 μg/mL
  Growth temperature: 37°C
  Growth strain: NEB Stable
  Copy number: High Copy
Gene/Insert 1
  Gene/Insert name: VEGF120TAG
  Species: M. musculus (mouse)
  Insert size (bp): 441
  Mutation: amber stop codon 101 bp from ATG
  Entrez Gene: Vegfa (a.k.a. L-VEGF, Vegf, Vpf)
  Promoter: Ef1a
  Tag / fusion protein: 6x HIS (C terminal on insert)
  Cloning method: Unknown
  Sequencing primers: 5′ TCAAGCCTCAGACAGTGGTTC; 3′ CATAGCGTAAAAGGAGCAACA
Gene/Insert 2
  Gene/Insert name: hPGK-driven Puromycin resistance
  Species: Synthetic
  Insert size (bp): 1143
  Promoter: hPGK
  Cloning method: Unknown
  Sequencing primers: 5′ GCAACCTCCCCTTCTACGAGC; 3′ GTGGTTTGTCCAAACTCATC
Terms and licenses: Academic/Nonprofit Terms; Industry Terms: Not Available to Industry
Depositor comments: Please visit https://doi.org/10.1101/2023.04.24.537801 for bioRxiv preprint.
How to cite: VEGF120TAG was a gift from Elizabeth Kirby (Addgene plasmid # 200946 ; http://n2t.net/addgene:200946 ; RRID:Addgene_200946)
